>Addgene plasmid #218899 | pGGD_MUTT2A_E | addgene full sequence | sequence record 435064 | Addgene NGS Result
CCCTATTTGTTTATTTTTCTAAATACATTCAAATATGTATCCGCTCATGAGACAATAACCCTGATAAATG
CTTCAATAATATTGAAAAAGGAAGAGTATGAGTATTCAACATTTCCGTGTCGCCCTTATTCCCTTTTTTG
CGGCATTTTGCCTTCCTGTTTTTGCTCACCCAGAAACGCTGGTGAAAGTAAAAGATGCTGAAGATCAGTT
GGGTGCACGAGTGGGTTACATCGAACTGGATCTCAACAGCGGTAAGATCCTTGAGAGTTTTCGCCCCGAA
GAACGTTTTCCAATGATGAGCACTTTTAAAGTTCTGCTATGTGGCGCGGTATTATCCCGTATTGACGCCG
GGCAAGAGCAACTCGGTCGCCGCATACACTATTCTCAGAATGACTTGGTTGAGTACTCACCAGTCACAGA
AAAGCATCTTACGGATGGCATGACAGTAAGAGAATTATGCAGTGCTGCCATAACCATGAGTGATAACACT
GCGGCCAACTTACTTCTGACAACGATCGGAGGACCGAAGGAGCTAACCGCTTTTTTGCACAACATGGGGG
ATCATGTAACTCGCCTTGATCGTTGGGAACCGGAGCTGAATGAAGCCATACCAAACGACGAGCGTGACAC
CACGATGCCTGTAGCAATGGCAACAACGTTGCGCAAACTATTAACTGGCGAACTACTTACTCTAGCTTCC
CGGCAACAATTAATAGACTGGATGGAGGCGGATAAAGTTGCAGGACCACTTCTGCGCTCGGCCCTTCCGG
CTGGCTGGTTTATTGCTGATAAATCTGGAGCCGGTGAGCGTGGSTCTCGMGGTATCATTGCAGCACTGGG
GCCAGATGGTAAGCCCTCCCGTATCGTAGTTATCTACACGACGGGGAGTCAGGCAACTATGGATGAACGA
AATAGACAGATCGCTGAGATAGGTGCCTCACTGATTAAGCATTGGTAACTGTCAGACCAAGTTTACTCAT
ATATACTTTAGATTGATTTAAAACTTCATTTTTAATTTAAAAGGATCTAGGTGAAGATCCTTTTTGATAA
TCTCATGACCAAAATCCCTTAACGTGAGTTTTCGTTCCACTGAGCGTCAGACCCCGTAGAAAAGATCAAA
GGATCTTCTTGAGATCCTTTTTTTCTGCGCGTAATCTGCTGCTTGCAAACAAAAAAACCACCGCTACCAG
CGGTGGTTTGTTTGCCGGATCAAGAGCTACCAACTCTTTTTCCGAAGGTAACTGGCTTCAGCAGAGCGCA
GATACCAAATACTGTTCTTCTAGTGTAGCCGTAGTTAGGCCACCACTTCAAGAACTCTGTAGCACCGCCT
ACATACCTCGCTCTGCTAATCCTGTTACCAGTGGCTGCTGCCAGTGGCGATAAGTCGTGTCTTACCGGGT
TGGACTCAAGACGATAGTTACCGGATAAGGCGCAGCGGTCGGGCTGAACGGGGGGTTCGTGCACACAGCC
CAGCTTGGAGCGAACGACCTACACCGAACTGAGATACCTACAGCGTGAGCTATGAGAAAGCGCCACGCTT
CCCGAAGGGAGAAAGGCGGACAGGTATCCGGTAAGCGGCAGGGTCGGAACAGGAGAGCGCACGAGGGAGC
TTCCAGGGGGAAACGCCTGGTATCTTTATAGTCCTGTCGGGTTTCGCCACCTCTGACTTGAGCGTCGATT
TTTGTGATGCTCGTCAGGGGGGCGGAGCCTATGGAAAAACGCCAGCAACGCGGCCTTTTTACGGTTCCTG
GCCTTTTGCTGGCCTTTTGCTCACATGTTCTTTCCTGCGTTATCCCCTGATTCTGTGGATAACCGTATTA
CCGCCTTTGAGTGAGCTGATACCGCTCGCCGCAGCCGAACGACCGAGCGCAGCGAGTCAGTGAGCGAGGA
AGCGGAAGAGCGCCCAATACGCAAACCGCCTCTCCCCGCGCGTTGGCCGATTCATTAATGCAGCTGGCAC
GACAGGTTTCCCGACTGGAAAGCGGGCAGTGAGCGCAACGCAATTAATGTGAGTTAGCTCACTCATTAGG
CACCCCAGGCTTTACACTTTATGCTTCCGGCTCGTATGTTGTGTGGAATTGTGAGCGGATAACAATTTCA
CACGAGCTATTTAGGTGACACTATAGAAGTGAAGCTTGGTCTCATCAGGCGGCTCCGGAGAGGGCAGGGG
AAGTCTTCTAACATGCGGGGACGTGGAGGAAAATTTTGGCCCCCTGCTGAGACCGAATTCTCGCCCTATA
GTGAGTCGTATTACCTGGCCGTCGTTTTACAACGTCGTGACTGGGAAAACCCTGGCGTTACCCAACTTAA
TCGCCTTGCAGCACATCCCCCTTTCGCCAGCTGGCGTAATAGCGAAGAGGCCCGCACCGATCGCCCTTCC
CAACAGTTGCGCAGCCTGAATGGCGAATGGCGCCTGATGCGGTATTTTCTCCTTACGCATCTGTGCGGTA
TTTCACACCGCATATGGTGCACTCTCAGTACAATCTGCTCTGATGCCGCATAGTTAAGCCAGCCCCGACA
CCCGCCAACACCCGCTGACGCGCCCTGACGGGCTTGTCTGCTCCCGGCATCCGCTTACAGACAAGCTGTG
ACCGTCTCCGGGAGCTGCATGTGTCAGAGGTTTTCACCGTCATCACCGAAACGCGCGAGACGAAAGGGCC
TCGTGATACGCCTATTTTTATAGGTTAATGTCATGATAATAATGGTTTCTTAGACGTCAGGTGGCACTTT
TCGGGGAAATGTGCGCGGAAC
Features (pLannotate 1.2.2; 13 found; start..end, strand, type, name):
     98..958     +  CDS            AmpR: β-lactamase; bla; confers resistance to ampicillin, carbenicillin, and related antibiotics
   1129..1717    +  rep_origin     ori: high-copy-number ColE1/pMB1/pBR322/pUC origin of replication
   1900..1992    +  CDS            lacI (fragment): lac repressor; lacI; The lac repressor binds to the lac operator to inhibit transcription in E. coli. This inhibition can be relieved by adding lactose or isopropyl-β-D-thiogalactopyranoside (IPTG).
   2005..2026    +  protein_bind   CAP binding site: CAP binding activates transcription in the presence of cAMP. E. coli catabolite activator protein
   2041..2071    +  promoter       lac promoter: promoter for the E. coli lac operon
   2079..2095    +  protein_bind   lac operator: The lac repressor binds to the lac operator to inhibit transcription in E. coli. This inhibition can be relieved by adding lactose or isopropyl-β-D-thiogalactopyranoside (IPTG). lac repressor encoded by lacI
   2109..2127    +  promoter       SP6 promoter: promoter for bacteriophage SP6 RNA polymerase
   2160..2204    +  CDS            T2A (fragment): 2A peptide from Thosea asigna virus capsid protein Eukaryotic ribosomes fail to insert a peptide bond between the Gly and Pro residues, yielding separate polypeptides.
   2235..2253    -  promoter       T7 promoter: promoter for bacteriophage T7 RNA polymerase
   2255..2407    +  CDS            lacZα (fragment): LacZα fragment of β-galactosidase; lacZ fragment
   2413..2512    -  misc_feature   bom (fragment): basis of mobility region from pBR322
   2614..2649    -  CDS            rop (fragment): Rop protein, which maintains plasmids at low copy number; rop
   2744..97      +  promoter       AmpR promoter (across the origin): bla
