[The description below was written by a language model from this plasmid's Addgene catalogue record and pLannotate feature annotations shown in this document.]
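Description:
pGGD_MUTT2A_E is a small (about 2.75 kb) Golden Gate entry plasmid built on a pUC19 backbone and classed as a synthetic biology vector. It is maintained in E. coli through the high-copy ColE1/pUC-type origin and selected with ampicillin via the β-lactamase gene and its native promoter. The rest of the backbone annotation consists of typical cloning-vector remnants: the CAP binding site, lac promoter and lac operator, a lacZα fragment, and short fragments of lacI, bom and rop. None of these appears to have a functional role in the module itself.

The payload is a short insert named MUTT2A, which the annotation detects as a partial match to the T2A peptide coding sequence from Thosea asigna virus. A normal T2A causes eukaryotic ribosomes to skip formation of a peptide bond between its terminal glycine and proline, so that two separate polypeptides are produced from one open reading frame. The insert name suggests a mutated version of this element, but the record does not state which changes were introduced or how they affect skipping efficiency. The insert is flanked by SP6 and T7 promoters facing inward, which are common in such entry vectors as sequencing or in vitro transcription sites.

The stated purpose is Golden Gate cloning, so the plasmid serves as a donor of the MUTT2A part for modular assembly into larger expression constructs. The "D" and "E" in the name may indicate the assembly position, though the record does not define the overhangs or the type IIS enzyme used. The associated publication concerns the use of a self-cleaving peptide to tune control conditions in proximity labeling proteomics, which is the likely context for this module.
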