Addgene plasmid #218899: pGGD_MUTT2A_E
Purpose: golden gate cloning
Depositing lab: Sven Eyckerman. Depositing organization: Vlaams Instituut voor Biotechnologie (VIB, vzw). Publication: Leveraging a self-cleaving peptide for tailored control in proximity labeling proteomics. Delhaye L, Moschonas GD, Fijalkowska D, Verhee A, De Sutter D, Van de Steene T, De Meyer M, Grzesik H, Van Moortel L, De Bosscher K, Jacobs T, Eyckerman S. Cell Rep Methods. 2024 Jul 15;4(7):100818. doi: 10.1016/j.crmeth.2024.100818. Epub 2024 Jul 9. PubMed 38986614.
Backbone
  Vector backbone: pUC19
  Vector type: Synthetic Biology
Growth in bacteria
  Bacterial resistance: Ampicillin, 100 μg/mL
  Growth temperature: 37°C
  Growth strain: DH5alpha
  Copy number: High Copy
Gene/Insert
  Gene/Insert name: MUTT2A
  Species: Other
  Cloning method: Golden Gate
  Sequencing primers: 5′ Unknown
Terms and licenses: Academic/Nonprofit Terms; Industry Terms: Not Available to Industry
Depositor comments: Please visit https://doi.org/10.1101/2023.11.03.565112 for bioRxiv preprint.
How to cite: pGGD_MUTT2A_E was a gift from Sven Eyckerman (Addgene plasmid # 218899 ; http://n2t.net/addgene:218899 ; RRID:Addgene_218899)
